>Addgene plasmid #149645 | pBbdCas9S_PresTL-sgRNAflaB | depositor full sequence | sequence record 292394 | pBbdCas9S_PresTL-sgRNAflaB sequence 11017 bps
CCTGCACTAGATCCCCGGCAAGTTCATCCTTAGGGTTTCCATATCTCTTAAAAAGTCAATTTCTGCTTGA
TTAATTTCTTGTGGATTATTGTTTTTGCGGTTTTTCATTTTTTATCTCCTTGAGTATTGAATTTTTTCTT
ATATATAAATATATAGCAAAAACTATTTTTGCCAACTTTTTTACAAAAAATTTTTTATTAAAACACTTAG
GGCTTTGCTAAATTCTCTTTTAAAAGAACTTAGTAAAGCCCTATGGATTTAAGAACTGATTATACTTACG
TAGTAAAAATACTACAGATATTAATAGTATAGACCATATCAAAATCATAATCAATTTATATTTATCTAAA
ATTGTAGTCCATACAAAATACAAAAAAATTAGGTTTTTCTAAATTCTATTTTAAAAGAACTTAGTAACAC
CTAATCTCTAAATTACTTACAAAATTCTAAAATTAGATTTTTAGTTCTTCATATTTCTTTAAAAGTTTTT
TAAGAAAATCTTTTTGATTTTCAAAAATTTCATGCATCATAAAACTAGTAAATTTGGATTTTTTTTTGTA
AAAATCATAACTTTCTTGGGTTTTAAGTTGAAATCTTAATGGTTTTATTGGATTTTGCCTAGATTTTTTT
AACGCCGGACTTTCTTTATCTTTTATAAAATTATAAGAATTTTTAATACCATTTTCTATTAAATAATCTT
CTTTTATAAGCCCCTCTTGCAGTGCAGTTGCTAATCTTAAATACTTATACGCTTGAGTTTTTGCTACATC
AAAGTCTTTTATAAAATCAAGAAAAGTTTTATAACCATCAAATTTATAATATTGATTATCTTTTATTTCT
TTTAAAATTTTAATATTTTCCACCCTGTGGAATATTTCTTTTTTGAAATTGTCATTTAACTTTTCCTTTA
GTGTCTTGTAATAAGAAATTTTACTTTCATTAATCATTAAATTTTGTTCAACATAAGTATCTATCTTTTT
TGTTAAAACTTTAACAACACGTTTTTTTTCCATAAAAATTTTCCTTTATTTTTGCAACATTTTCCTTAAT
TGATATAATTGTTACTATTTTAGATTTTTTAATATCCACTTAAGAATTAATCCCTCACTAGAATATTTTT
TATTATAGAATTCATATACATGTTTTTCTAAATCTATAAATTTATCAACAATTGCTTTATTATAGGGTGT
ATCTATCTTTTCTTTTCTTAATAATCGTCTCATATTCTTTAAATAACAACAAACACTGCCGGTTTTAAAC
CTAAATTCTATGTAATATATTTTTGAAAAAGTATATACATTTTCAACCCCGTTTATTTCATACTTTACAA
AAACATTATTTATTGGTTTTCTATAACCATAGTAAATGCCTAAAAATTTGTCCCCGTCTTTCATAGGATA
TAGATAAAGTTTTTGAATCTCTGATTTATCTAATAATTTTTCAAAAAAAATTATACACCGCTTTTGTTTG
TTACTAACTACTCTATGCAATGCCTTTAATATTTTTGTGTGATATATATTTTTATCACCTTTTTTTTCTT
TCAGCAGGAAGATACTTTCTTTTGGAAATTTAATTTTTTGTTCATTTATTCTTGCAGCCTTAAGTCCGAT
TTTCATATTTAATCCTTATATAGCCTTTCTATTTAATTCTTTTAAACTCAATAAACTTTTTTGGTTTTTC
ATTAGTTCTAATAATTCGCAATAATATGTGCAAAACACTTTATTGTATTCTATTTTCTTTTGGTTATTCA
AATATTCTTTTATAATTGGCTTTAGAAGTTCAATATTTACTTCTTTTTTTAGTTGTTCAATAAGGATATT
GAAAATGTTTGTTTTTAAATCTTGATAATTTTGTTGAGAATTTTCTTTTTTTCTTTCAATTGACTTCTCT
AATTTACGCTTTATATTGTTTAAATCGCTATATTTATGACTTTCAATAATAAAATGAGGCTTAAATTTGT
AATTTTCGTATATTTTTTGGAAACTTGTTTCTAATTGTTTAGAATTATATTCATTTTTTTCAAATTCTTT
TTGAGTGTTGCATAGAATTTCCTTTAATTTTTCTTGTTTTTCTTTCATACAAGATTTAGTAAAATGTATA
TTTTTATTTTTTAGTAATTTAATTTCTATTATTTTTATGATTTTAAGTATTTTGATTATATTATCTTTAT
CAATATTTAAATTGAATAAAATTGTAAGAAAAATTGAAAGAATTTTTTTACATAAAAAGTTACATTTATT
GAAGTAATTTCTTACTTGATACTTTTCTATTTCATTAATCTTTCTTTCTTCTTTTATATTATTTTTATTA
TTTAAACACTCCTTTAAATCTACACTCCCATTTTTAGTAAATCTATCTTTAAGGCCCCTTGAAACTCTAT
TTTGAAATCTTAAATCTTTTTTTTCTTGAAAGTATTTATAGATTTTTTGGTAACATTCTTTTTTTGAAAA
ATTAAGTTGATAGTATATTTCGGTCCCCAAATTTACCCCTAAGTGTTTGTGATAATTAGTTGTGACTTTA
AATTCTTTTTCTAATTTGTAAAGGTAATTTTGCAGTGTTTTTAGTTTAACGGGTGTTTGACTATTTCTTT
TAAGGTTTTCATTAAAGTAATAGAGTATGTTTTTTTGTGTGTATTTCTTATATGTTTTATTTATGTACGC
TAGTGTTGAGATAAGAACTACTAATTTATACTGTAATTTATTGTAGCAAGTTGTGGTTTTACTGGTTTTG
TTTATATTAGATAAGTTTTCCATTTATAGCTCCTTGAATACCGGATTTTTTATCTATAAAGTATATATAT
CACAATTTTGATTTAAAAGTAAATTCTTTTTTTAAAAATACAAAAATTTTTTATAAATTATATAGACCAT
GATATTGTATTAATACTAATTGATTTTAATTTAAGGTTGAACTAAAATAAACATAGTTTTGTAGAAAATA
ATTTTTCATTATTTTGCTACTTGATATTGGATCGTAAAAATATTAGGGCTTTACAAAGTTCTTTTAAAAG
AGAATTTAGTAAAGCCCTAAGTCTTTTAATAAAAAATTTTTTGTAAAAAAGTTGGCAAAAATAGTTTTTG
CTATATATTTATATATAAGAAAAAATTCAATACTCAAGGAGATAAAAAATGGAAAACTTAAACAATAATC
CACAAAAAATTAATCAAATAAATAAGCAAACTAATTTTATTGGTTTTGAAAATTTTATAGAACTTGATAA
TCAAGTTAATCAAACTAAAGAAAAAAGTAAATTAAGTAAGATAGGTAAGAAATTACCCGGAATAAGCAGT
CAAGTCTAGTCTAGTGCGGCCGGAAACAGCTATGACATGATTACGAATTCGAGCTCCGAAGTTTATTATT
TTATGATTTAAATTAATAAAAAGATTTATCGGTGTGAATAGAATATTTCTTTGGTTTATTATGCATCCTA
GTACATATTATATAATTTAATTTAATATATAAGCATATTTTTTTAAAATCAGAAATTTTTTACTTAGCTA
AAGATTTTAAACTTGGTATAATTGAATTGAAAATTTAAATTTCTGACTTGTTTTAGAGCTAGAAATAGCA
AGTTAAAATAAGGCTAGTCCGTTATCAACTTGAAAAAGTGGCACCGAGTCGGTGCTTTTTTTGGCGCGCC
AAATAATGCCCGTGTCCCTGTTGAATAGGGACACGGTTTTTTAACAATTTTTTTATTCCTAGGCCTTAGT
GGCCGGTACCCGGGGATCCTTATTACTGGCCGCTTTCTAGCCTGGATACTTGTCTGGCTAGTTGCATTAG
AGAGTCAGCTAGAGCCCTAGGGCTAGCTGTTTGTGTATTCGGAGCCAGTGTAGTTTTTCTTTTTACTAAC
GATACGGGTAATAATTGATTGCCTTTTACAGCCTGACCTTGAGACAATTGCAAAAGTCTGTCCACAGAGG
TTTGACCTAATAATCTAAAATCTTGTTTGATAGTAGTAAGTGGAGGTATGTAGCAACTAGAATCTTCTGT
ATCATCATAACCCACAACTGAAATATCAGCCCCAACTCTAAGTCCACTTTCAGTAATAGCTCGCATAGCT
CCTAAAGCCATTTGATCATTAGCAACTAACATAGCAGTAGGGACAATGCCTTCATTTAACATTTGCATTG
TTTGCTGAAATCCTGACATAGCAGACCAATCTCCTTCTCTTTCTGCTATTGGTTGTATTTGATTTCTTGT
TAAATACTTGTGCCATCCTGCTAATCTCAATCTGGCACTTACTGAACTTAAGGGACCTGCAAGTAGTGCA
ATTTGTTGATGGCCTAATGCAACAAGGTGTTCAACTCCTAACCTTGTTCCATCTTCGTGAGAAAAAATTA
TAGAGTTTATTGGGGTTTGGTCCGACACATCCAAAAACAATGCTGGAACATTAGTACATGCTGCTTCAAC
TGCAATCGCATCTTGGTCATCAAGAGGATAATTAATTATAAGTCCACTAACACGTTGAGCTAATAAATTA
TGTACTGCTGCCTTACAAGCCTCTACACCTGATCTCTCAACCATTGATACAACAACGCTTGCACCAAGTT
GATCAGCTCTCGATTTAATTGCGGCTACAATTTGACTAGGCGCATGTAATGCAAGTGATGATGTGGCAAC
TCCAATTAAAAGTGATTGTTTCCCCGCAAGTTGCTGAGCAACGCGATTTGGTATATAATTCAACTCTGCC
ATAGCTGCTTCAACCTTCTCTCTTGTTTTTGCAGATACATGACTTGCTTGGTTCACAACTCTCGAAACCG
TTTGGTAGCTAACCCCGGCATATTCAGCAACATCATACAAAGTAACAGGTTTCATGGATCATTCCTCCAT
GATAAAATTTAAATTTCTGACTTTGGCAAATCCTTTTGCCTGTTAAAAAGAATAGCACAAAAATTAAAAA
AAAAGAAACGCAAATAGCAATAGCATTAAAAATAATTATTATTATTTATTTCTTTGATTAAAATCAAAAG
CCTTTAATGTATTTTCTTGATCTTTCATGCGCTTAACGGTAAAATCCAAGGTATTAAGTTCACCTTCCAC
TTTTCTCTCTCTATCTTCTCTAGAAAATCATAAAAAATTTATTTGCTTTGTGAGCGGATAACAATTATAA
TAGATTCAATTGTGAGCGGATAACAATTTCACACAGAATTCATTAAAGAGGAGAAATTACATATGGATAA
GAAATACTCAATAGGCTTAGCTATCGGCACAAATAGCGTCGGATGGGCGGTGATCACTGATGAATATAAG
GTTCCGTCTAAAAAGTTCAAGGTTCTGGGAAATACAGACCGCCACAGTATCAAAAAAAATCTTATAGGGG
CTCTTTTATTTGACAGTGGAGAGACAGCGGAAGCGACTCGTCTCAAACGGACAGCTCGTAGAAGGTATAC
ACGTCGGAAGAATCGTATTTGTTATCTACAGGAGATTTTTTCAAATGAGATGGCGAAAGTAGATGATAGT
TTCTTTCATCGACTTGAAGAGTCTTTTTTGGTGGAAGAAGACAAGAAGCATGAACGTCATCCTATTTTTG
GAAATATAGTAGATGAAGTTGCTTATCATGAGAAATATCCAACTATCTATCATCTGCGAAAAAAATTGGT
AGATTCTACTGATAAAGCGGATTTGCGCTTAATCTATTTGGCCTTAGCGCATATGATTAAGTTTCGTGGT
CATTTTTTGATTGAGGGAGATTTAAATCCTGATAATAGTGATGTGGACAAACTATTTATCCAGTTGGTAC
AAACCTACAATCAATTATTTGAAGAAAACCCTATTAACGCAAGTGGAGTAGATGCTAAAGCGATTCTTTC
TGCACGATTGAGTAAATCAAGACGATTAGAAAATCTCATTGCTCAGCTCCCCGGTGAGAAGAAAAATGGC
TTATTTGGGAATCTCATTGCTTTGTCATTGGGTTTGACCCCTAATTTTAAATCAAATTTTGATTTGGCAG
AAGATGCTAAATTACAGCTTTCAAAAGATACTTACGATGATGATTTAGATAATTTATTGGCGCAAATTGG
AGATCAATATGCTGATTTGTTTTTGGCAGCTAAGAATTTATCAGATGCTATTTTACTTTCAGATATCCTA
AGAGTAAATACTGAAATAACTAAGGCTCCCCTATCAGCTTCAATGATTAAACGCTACGATGAACATCATC
AAGACTTGACTCTTTTAAAAGCTTTAGTTCGACAACAACTTCCAGAAAAGTATAAAGAAATCTTTTTTGA
TCAATCAAAAAACGGATATGCAGGTTATATTGATGGGGGAGCTAGCCAAGAAGAATTTTATAAATTTATC
AAACCAATTTTAGAAAAAATGGATGGTACTGAGGAATTATTGGTGAAACTAAATCGTGAAGATTTGCTGC
GCAAGCAACGGACCTTTGACAACGGCTCTATTCCCCATCAAATTCACTTGGGTGAGCTGCATGCTATTTT
GAGAAGACAAGAAGACTTTTATCCATTTTTAAAAGACAATCGTGAGAAGATTGAAAAAATCTTGACTTTT
CGAATTCCTTATTATGTTGGTCCATTGGCGCGTGGCAATAGTCGTTTTGCATGGATGACTCGGAAGTCTG
AAGAAACAATTACCCCATGGAATTTTGAAGAAGTTGTCGATAAAGGTGCTTCAGCTCAATCATTTATTGA
ACGCATGACAAACTTTGATAAAAATCTTCCAAATGAAAAAGTACTACCAAAACATAGTTTGCTTTATGAG
TATTTTACGGTTTATAACGAATTGACAAAGGTCAAATATGTTACTGAAGGAATGCGAAAACCAGCATTTC
TTTCAGGTGAACAGAAGAAAGCCATTGTTGATTTACTCTTCAAAACAAATCGAAAAGTAACCGTTAAGCA
ATTAAAAGAAGATTATTTCAAAAAAATAGAATGTTTTGATAGTGTTGAAATTTCAGGAGTTGAAGATAGA
TTTAATGCTTCATTAGGTACCTACCATGATTTGCTAAAAATTATTAAAGATAAAGATTTTTTGGATAATG
AAGAAAATGAAGATATCTTAGAGGATATTGTTTTAACATTGACCTTATTTGAAGATAGGGAGATGATTGA
GGAAAGACTTAAAACATATGCTCACCTCTTTGATGATAAGGTGATGAAACAGCTTAAACGTCGCCGTTAT
ACTGGTTGGGGACGTTTGTCTCGAAAATTGATTAATGGTATTAGGGATAAGCAATCTGGCAAAACAATAT
TAGATTTTTTGAAATCAGATGGTTTTGCCAATCGCAATTTTATGCAGCTGATCCATGATGATAGTTTGAC
ATTTAAAGAAGACATTCAAAAAGCACAAGTGTCTGGACAAGGCGATAGTTTACATGAACATATTGCAAAT
TTAGCTGGTAGCCCTGCTATTAAAAAAGGTATTTTACAGACTGTAAAAGTTGTTGATGAATTGGTCAAAG
TAATGGGGCGGCATAAGCCAGAAAATATCGTTATTGAAATGGCACGTGAAAATCAGACAACTCAAAAGGG
CCAGAAAAATTCGCGAGAGCGTATGAAACGAATCGAAGAAGGTATCAAAGAATTAGGAAGTCAGATTCTT
AAAGAGCATCCTGTTGAAAATACTCAATTGCAAAATGAAAAGCTCTATCTCTATTATCTCCAAAATGGAA
GAGACATGTATGTGGACCAAGAATTAGATATTAATCGTTTAAGTGATTATGATGTCGATGCCATTGTTCC
ACAAAGTTTCCTTAAAGACGATTCAATAGACAATAAGGTCTTAACGCGTTCTGATAAAAATCGTGGTAAA
TCGGATAACGTTCCAAGTGAAGAAGTAGTCAAAAAGATGAAAAACTATTGGAGACAACTTCTAAACGCCA
AGTTAATCACTCAACGTAAGTTTGATAATTTAACGAAAGCTGAACGTGGAGGTTTGAGTGAACTTGATAA
AGCTGGTTTTATCAAACGCCAATTGGTTGAAACTCGCCAAATCACTAAGCATGTGGCACAAATTTTGGAT
AGTCGCATGAATACTAAATACGATGAAAATGATAAACTTATTCGAGAGGTTAAAGTGATTACCTTAAAAT
CTAAATTAGTTTCTGACTTCCGAAAAGATTTCCAATTCTATAAAGTACGTGAGATTAACAATTACCATCA
TGCCCATGATGCGTATCTAAATGCCGTCGTTGGAACTGCTTTGATTAAGAAATATCCAAAACTTGAATCG
GAGTTTGTCTATGGTGATTATAAAGTTTATGATGTTCGTAAAATGATTGCTAAGTCTGAGCAAGAAATAG
GCAAAGCAACCGCAAAATATTTCTTTTACTCTAATATCATGAACTTCTTCAAAACAGAAATTACACTTGC
AAATGGAGAGATTCGCAAACGCCCTCTAATCGAAACTAATGGGGAAACTGGAGAAATTGTCTGGGATAAA
GGGCGAGATTTTGCCACAGTGCGCAAAGTATTGTCCATGCCCCAAGTCAATATTGTCAAGAAAACAGAAG
TACAGACAGGCGGATTCTCCAAGGAGTCAATTTTACCAAAAAGAAATTCGGACAAGCTTATTGCTCGTAA
AAAAGACTGGGATCCAAAAAAATATGGTGGTTTTGATAGTCCAACGGTAGCTTATTCAGTCCTAGTGGTT
GCTAAGGTGGAAAAAGGGAAATCGAAGAAGTTAAAATCCGTTAAAGAGTTACTAGGGATCACAATTATGG
AAAGAAGTTCCTTTGAAAAAAATCCGATTGACTTTTTAGAAGCTAAAGGATATAAGGAAGTTAAAAAAGA
CTTAATCATTAAACTACCTAAATATAGTCTTTTTGAGTTAGAAAACGGTCGTAAACGGATGCTGGCTAGT
GCCGGAGAATTACAAAAAGGAAATGAGCTGGCTCTGCCAAGCAAATATGTGAATTTTTTATATTTAGCTA
GTCATTATGAAAAGTTGAAGGGTAGTCCAGAAGATAACGAACAAAAACAATTGTTTGTGGAGCAGCATAA
GCATTATTTAGATGAGATTATTGAGCAAATCAGTGAATTTTCTAAGCGTGTTATTTTAGCAGATGCCAAT
TTAGATAAAGTTCTTAGTGCATATAACAAACATAGAGACAAACCAATACGTGAACAAGCAGAAAATATTA
TTCATTTATTTACGTTGACGAATCTTGGAGCTCCCGCTGCTTTTAAATATTTTGATACAACAATTGATCG
TAAACGATATACGTCTACAAAAGAAGTTTTAGATGCCACTCTTATCCATCAATCCATCACTGGTCTTTAT
GAAACACGCATTGATTTGAGTCAGCTAGGAGGTGACTAATAAAAGCTTGATCAGATCTCAGCTTTTTTTT
GAAGTGCCTGGCAGTAAGTTGAAAAAATTTGAAATAAACTTGGACTATGTTAATAAAAAAATACAAATTA
ACGAACAAAAAGATTTGAATTATTATATAATTTAGTTAAAAGCAATTTTAAATGAGGGAGGTTTCCATAT
GAGGGAAGCGGTGATCGCCGAAGTATCGACTCAACTATCAGAGGTAGTTGGCGTCATCGAGCGCCATCTC
GAACCGACGTTGCTGGCCGTACATTTGTACGGCTCCGCAGTGGATGGCGGCCTGAAGCCACACAGTGATA
TTGATTTGCTGGTTACGGTGACCGTAAGGCTTGATGAAACAACGCGGCGAGCTTTGATCAACGACCTTTT
GGAAACTTCGGCTTCCCCTGGAGAGAGCGAGATTCTCCGCGCTGTAGAAGTCACCATTGTTGTGCACGAC
GACATCATTCCGTGGCGTTATCCAGCTAAGCGCGAACTGCAATTTGGAGAATGGCAGCGCAATGACATTC
TTGCAGGTATCTTCGAGCCAGCCACGATCGACATTGATCTGGCTATCTTGCTGACAAAAGCAAGAGAACA
TAGCGTTGCCTTGGTAGGTCCAGCGGCGGAGGAACTCTTTGATCCGGTTCCTGAACAGGATCTATTTGAG
GCGCTAAATGAAACCTTAACGCTATGGAACTCGCCGCCCGACTGGGCTGGCGATGAGCGAAATGTAGTGC
TTACGTTGTCCCGCATTTGGTACAGCGCAGTAACCGGCAAAATCGCGCCGAAGGATGTCGCTGCCGACTG
GGCAATGGAGCGCCTGCCGGCCCAGTATCAGCCCGTCATACTTGAAGCTAGACAGGCTTATCTTGGACAA
GAAGAAGATCGCTTGGCCTCGCGCGCAGATCAGTTGGAAGAATTTGTCCACTACGTGAAAGGCGAGATCA
CCAAGGTAGTCGGCAAATAATGACGTCGCCGGAGCGGTCGAGTTCTGGACCGACCGGCTCGGGTTCTCAT
GACCAAAATCCCTTAACGTGAGTTTTCGTTCCACTGAGCGTCAGACCCCGTAGAAAAGATCAAAGGATCT
TCTTGAGATCCTTTTTTTCTGCGCGTAATCTGCTGCTTGCAAACAAAAAAACCACCGCTACCAGCGGTGG
TTTGTTTGCCGGATCAAGAGCTACCAACTCTTTTTCCGAAGGTAACTGGCTTCAGCAGAGCGCAGATACC
AAATACTGTCCTTCTAGTGTAGCCGTAGTTAGGCCACCACTTCAAGAACTCTGTAGCACCGCCTACATAC
CTCGCTCTGCTAATCCTGTTACCAGTGGCTGCTGCCAGTGGCGATAAGTCGTGTCTTACCGGGTTGGACT
CAAGACGATAGTTACCGGATAAGGCGCAGCGGTCGGGCTGAACGGGGGGTTCGTGCACACAGCCCAGCTT
GGAGCGAACGACCTACACCGAACTGAGATACCTACAGCGTGAGCTATGAGAAAGCGCCACGCTTCCCGAA
GGGAGAAAGGCGGACAGGTATCCGGTAAGCGGCAGGGTCGGAACAGGAGAGCGCACGAGGGAGCTTCCAG
GGGGAAACGCCTGGTATCTTTATAGTCCTGTCGGGTTTCGCCACCTCTGACTTGAGCGTCGATTTTTGTG
ATGCTCGTCAGGGGGGCGGAGCCTATGGAAAAACGCCAGCAACGCGGCCTTTTTACGGTTCCTGGGCTTT
TGCTGGCCTTTTGCTCACATGTTCTTT
Features (pLannotate 1.2.2; 10 found; start..end, strand, type, name):
   3550..3625    +  misc_RNA       gRNA scaffold: guide RNA scaffold for the Streptococcus pyogenes CRISPR/Cas9 system
   3736..4815    -  CDS            lacI: LACI_ECOLI - Experimental evidence at protein level: Swiss-Prot protein existence level 1. Repressor of the lactose operon. Binds allolactose as an inducer. From Escherichia coli (strain K12).
   4945..5049    -  CDS            fliD (fragment): FLID_BORBU - Protein inferred from homology: Swiss-Prot protein existence level 3. Required for the morphogenesis and for the elongation of the flagellar filament by facilitating polymerization of the flagellin monomers at the tip of growing filament. Forms a capping structure, which prevents flagellin subunits (transported through the central channel of the flagellum) from leaking out without polymerization at the distal end (By similarity). From Borrelia burgdorferi (strain ATCC 35210 / B31 / CIP 102532 / DSM 4680).
   5068..5112    +  promoter       T5 promoter: bacteriophage T5 promoter for E. coli RNA polymerase, with embedded lac operator
   5118..5138    +  protein_bind   lac operator (fragment): The lac repressor binds to the lac operator to inhibit transcription in E. coli. This inhibition can be relieved by adding lactose or isopropyl-β-D-thiogalactopyranoside (IPTG). lac repressor encoded by lacI
   5173..9277    +  CDS            dCas9 (fragment): catalytically dead mutant of the Cas9 endonuclease from the Streptococcus pyogenes Type II CRISPR/Cas system RNA-guided DNA-binding protein that lacks endonuclease activity due to the D10A mutation in the RuvC catalytic domain and the H840A mutation in the HNH catalytic domain
   9287..9412    +  CDS            hslU (fragment): HSLU_BORBU - Protein inferred from homology: Swiss-Prot protein existence level 3. ATPase subunit of a proteasome-like degradation complex; this subunit has chaperone activity. The binding of ATP and its subsequent hydrolysis by HslU are essential for unfolding of protein substrates subsequently hydrolyzed by HslV. HslU recognizes the N-terminal part of its protein substrates and unfolds these before they are guided to HslV for hydrolysis. From Borrelia burgdorferi (strain ATCC 35210 / B31 / CIP 102532 / DSM 4680).
   9449..10240   +  CDS            SmR: aminoglycoside adenylyltransferase (Murphy, 1985); aadA; confers resistance to spectinomycin and streptomycin
  10242..10288   +  CDS            BleoR (fragment): antibiotic-binding protein; Sh ble from Streptoalloteichus hindustanus; confers resistance to bleomycin, phleomycin, and Zeocin™
  10363..10951   +  rep_origin     ori: high-copy-number ColE1/pMB1/pBR322/pUC origin of replication
