>Addgene plasmid #149645 | pBbdCas9S_PresTL-sgRNAflaB | addgene full sequence | sequence record 312974 | Addgene NGS Result
GAATATTTCTTTGGTTTATTATGCATCCTAGTACATATTATATAATTTAATTTAATATATAAGCATATTT
TTTTAAAATCAGAAATTTTTTACTTAGCTAAAGATTTTAAACTTGGTATAATTGAATTGAAAATTTAAAT
TTCTGACTTGTTTTAGAGCTAGAAATAGCAAGTTAAAATAAGGCTAGTCCGTTATCAACTTGAAAAAGTG
GCACCGAGTCGGTGCTTTTTTTGGCGCGCCAAATAATGCCCGTGTCCCTGTTGAATAGGGACACGGTTTT
TTAACAATTTTTTTATTCCTAGGCCTTAGTGGCCGGTACCCGGGGATCCTTATTACTGGCCGCTTTCTAG
CCTGGATACTTGTCTGGCTAGTTGCATTAGAGAGTCAGCTAGAGCCCTAGGGCTAGCTGTTTGTGTATTC
GGAGCCAGTGTAGTTTTTCTTTTTACTAACGATACGGGTAATAATTGATTGCCTTTTACAGCCTGACCTT
GAGACAATTGCAAAAGTCTGTCCACAGAGGTTTGACCTAATAATCTAAAATCTTGTTTGATAGTAGTAAG
TGGAGGTATGTAGCAACTAGAATCTTCTGTATCATCATAACCCACAACTGAAATATCAGCCCCAACTCTA
AGTCCACTTTCAGTAATAGCTCGCATAGCTCCTAAAGCCATTTGATCATTAGCAACTAACATAGCAGTAG
GGACAATGCCTTCATTTAACATTTGCATTGTTTGCTGAAATCCTGACATAGCAGACCAATCTCCTTCTCT
TTCTGCTATTGGTTGTATTTGATTTCTTGTTAAATACTTGTGCCATCCTGCTAATCTCAATCTGGCACTT
ACTGAACTTAAGGGACCTGCAAGTAGTGCAATTTGTTGATGGCCTAATGCAACAAGGTGTTCAACTCCTA
ACCTTGTTCCATCTTCGTGAGAAAAAATTATAGAGTTTATTGGGGTTTGGTCCGACACATCCAAAAACAA
TGCTGGAACATTAGTACATGCTGCTTCAACTGCAATCGCATCTTGGTCATCAAGAGGATAATTAATTATA
AGTCCACTAACACGTTGAGCTAATAAATTATGTACTGCTGCCTTACAAGCCTCTACACCTGATCTCTCAA
CCATTGATACAACAACGCTTGCACCAAGTTGATCAGCTCTCGATTTAATTGCGGCTACAATTTGACTAGG
CGCATGTAATGCAAGTGATGATGTGGCAACTCCAATTAAAAGTGATTGTTTCCCCGCAAGTTGCTGAGCA
ACGCGATTTGGTATATAATTCAACTCTGCCATAGCTGCTTCAACCTTCTCTCTTGTTTTTGCAGATACAT
GACTTGCTTGGTTCACAACTCTCGAAACCGTTTGGTAGCTAACCCCGGCATATTCAGCAACATCATACAA
AGTAACAGGTTTCATGGATCATTCCTCCATGATAAAATTTAAATTTCTGACTTTGGCAAATCCTTTTGCC
TGTTAAAAAGAATAGCACAAAAATTAAAAAAAAAGAAACGCAAATAGCAATAGCATTAAAAATAATTATT
ATTATTTATTTCTTTGATTAAAATCAAAAGCCTTTAATGTATTTTCTTGATCTTTCATGCGCTTAACGGT
AAAATCCAAGGTATTAAGTTCACCTTCCACTTTTCTCTCTCTATCTTCTCTAGAAAATCATAAAAAATTT
ATTTGCTTTGTGAGCGGATAACAATTATAATAGATTCAATTGTGAGCGGATAACAATTTCACACAGAATT
CATTAAAGAGGAGAAATTACATATGGATAAGAAATACTCAATAGGCTTAGCTATCGGCACAAATAGCGTC
GGATGGGCGGTGATCACTGATGAATATAAGGTTCCGTCTAAAAAGTTCAAGGTTCTGGGAAATACAGACC
GCCACAGTATCAAAAAAAATCTTATAGGGGCTCTTTTATTTGACAGTGGAGAGACAGCGGAAGCGACTCG
TCTCAAACGGACAGCTCGTAGAAGGTATACACGTCGGAAGAATCGTATTTGTTATCTACAGGAGATTTTT
TCAAATGAGATGGCGAAAGTAGATGATAGTTTCTTTCATCGACTTGAAGAGTCTTTTTTGGTGGAAGAAG
ACAAGAAGCATGAACGTCATCCTATTTTTGGAAATATAGTAGATGAAGTTGCTTATCATGAGAAATATCC
AACTATCTATCATCTGCGAAAAAAATTGGTAGATTCTACTGATAAAGCGGATTTGCGCTTAATCTATTTG
GCCTTAGCGCATATGATTAAGTTTCGTGGTCATTTTTTGATTGAGGGAGATTTAAATCCTGATAATAGTG
ATGTGGACAAACTATTTATCCAGTTGGTACAAACCTACAATCAATTATTTGAAGAAAACCCTATTAACGC
AAGTGGAGTAGATGCTAAAGCGATTCTTTCTGCACGATTGAGTAAATCAAGACGATTAGAAAATCTCATT
GCTCAGCTCCCCGGTGAGAAGAAAAATGGCTTATTTGGGAATCTCATTGCTTTGTCATTGGGTTTGACCC
CTAATTTTAAATCAAATTTTGATTTGGCAGAAGATGCTAAATTACAGCTTTCAAAAGATACTTACGATGA
TGATTTAGATAATTTATTGGCGCAAATTGGAGATCAATATGCTGATTTGTTTTTGGCAGCTAAGAATTTA
TCAGATGCTATTTTACTTTCAGATATCCTAAGAGTAAATACTGAAATAACTAAGGCTCCCCTATCAGCTT
CAATGATTAAACGCTACGATGAACATCATCAAGACTTGACTCTTTTAAAAGCTTTAGTTCGACAACAACT
TCCAGAAAAGTATAAAGAAATCTTTTTTGATCAATCAAAAAACGGATATGCAGGTTATATTGATGGGGGA
GCTAGCCAAGAAGAATTTTATAAATTTATCAAACCAATTTTAGAAAAAATGGATGGTACTGAGGAATTAT
TGGTGAAACTAAATCGTGAAGATTTGCTGCGCAAGCAACGGACCTTTGACAACGGCTCTATTCCCCATCA
AATTCACTTGGGTGAGCTGCATGCTATTTTGAGAAGACAAGAAGACTTTTATCCATTTTTAAAAGACAAT
CGTGAGAAGATTGAAAAAATCTTGACTTTTCGAATTCCTTATTATGTTGGTCCATTGGCGCGTGGCAATA
GTCGTTTTGCATGGATGACTCGGAAGTCTGAAGAAACAATTACCCCATGGAATTTTGAAGAAGTTGTCGA
TAAAGGTGCTTCAGCTCAATCATTTATTGAACGCATGACAAACTTTGATAAAAATCTTCCAAATGAAAAA
GTACTACCAAAACATAGTTTGCTTTATGAGTATTTTACGGTTTATAACGAATTGACAAAGGTCAAATATG
TTACTGAAGGAATGCGAAAACCAGCATTTCTTTCAGGTGAACAGAAGAAAGCCATTGTTGATTTACTCTT
CAAAACAAATCGAAAAGTAACCGTTAAGCAATTAAAAGAAGATTATTTCAAAAAAATAGAATGTTTTGAT
AGTGTTGAAATTTCAGGAGTTGAAGATAGATTTAATGCTTCATTAGGTACCTACCATGATTTGCTAAAAA
TTATTAAAGATAAAGATTTTTTGGATAATGAAGAAAATGAAGATATCTTAGAGGATATTGTTTTAACATT
GACCTTATTTGAAGATAGGGAGATGATTGAGGAAAGACTTAAAACATATGCTCACCTCTTTGATGATAAG
GTGATGAAACAGCTTAAACGTCGCCGTTATACTGGTTGGGGACGTTTGTCTCGAAAATTGATTAATGGTA
TTAGGGATAAGCAATCTGGCAAAACAATATTAGATTTTTTGAAATCAGATGGTTTTGCCAATCGCAATTT
TATGCAGCTGATCCATGATGATAGTTTGACATTTAAAGAAGACATTCAAAAAGCACAAGTGTCTGGACAA
GGCGATAGTTTACATGAACATATTGCAAATTTAGCTGGTAGCCCTGCTATTAAAAAAGGTATTTTACAGA
CTGTAAAAGTTGTTGATGAATTGGTCAAAGTAATGGGGCGGCATAAGCCAGAAAATATCGTTATTGAAAT
GGCACGTGAAAATCAGACAACTCAAAAGGGCCAGAAAAATTCGCGAGAGCGTATGAAACGAATCGAAGAA
GGTATCAAAGAATTAGGAAGTCAGATTCTTAAAGAGCATCCTGTTGAAAATACTCAATTGCAAAATGAAA
AGCTCTATCTCTATTATCTCCAAAATGGAAGAGACATGTATGTGGACCAAGAATTAGATATTAATCGTTT
AAGTGATTATGATGTCGATGCCATTGTTCCACAAAGTTTCCTTAAAGACGATTCAATAGACAATAAGGTC
TTAACGCGTTCTGATAAAAATCGTGGTAAATCGGATAACGTTCCAAGTGAAGAAGTAGTCAAAAAGATGA
AAAACTATTGGAGACAACTTCTAAACGCCAAGTTAATCACTCAACGTAAGTTTGATAATTTAACGAAAGC
TGAACGTGGAGGTTTGAGTGAACTTGATAAAGCTGGTTTTATCAAACGCCAATTGGTTGAAACTCGCCAA
ATCACTAAGCATGTGGCACAAATTTTGGATAGTCGCATGAATACTAAATACGATGAAAATGATAAACTTA
TTCGAGAGGTTAAAGTGATTACCTTAAAATCTAAATTAGTTTCTGACTTCCGAAAAGATTTCCAATTCTA
TAAAGTACGTGAGATTAACAATTACCATCATGCCCATGATGCGTATCTAAATGCCGTCGTTGGAACTGCT
TTGATTAAGAAATATCCAAAACTTGAATCGGAGTTTGTCTATGGTGATTATAAAGTTTATGATGTTCGTA
AAATGATTGCTAAGTCTGAGCAAGAAATAGGCAAAGCAACCGCAAAATATTTCTTTTACTCTAATATCAT
GAACTTCTTCAAAACAGAAATTACACTTGCAAATGGAGAGATTCGCAAACGCCCTCTAATCGAAACTAAT
GGGGAAACTGGAGAAATTGTCTGGGATAAAGGGCGAGATTTTGCCACAGTGCGCAAAGTATTGTCCATGC
CCCAAGTCAATATTGTCAAGAAAACAGAAGTCCAGACAGGCGGATTCTCCAAGGAGTCAATTTTACCAAA
AAGAAATTCGGACAAGCTTATTGCTCGTAAAAAAGACTGGGATCCAAAAAAATATGGTGGTTTTGATAGT
CCAACGGTAGCTTATTCAGTCCTAGTGGTTGCTAAGGTGGAAAAAGGGAAATCGAAGAAGTTAAAATCCG
TTAAAGAGTTACTAGGGATCACAATTCTGGAAAGAAGTTCCTTTGAAAAAAATCCGATTGACTTTTTAGA
AGCTAAAGGATATAAGGAAGTTAAAAAAGACTTAATCATTAAACTACCTAAATATAGTCTTTTTGAGTTA
GAAAACGGTCGTAAACGGATGCTGGCTAGTGCCGGAGAATTACAAAAAGGAAATGAGCTGGCTCTGCCAA
GCAAATATGTGAATTTTTTATATTTAGCTAGTCATTATGAAAAGTTGAAGGGTAGTCCAGAAGATAACGA
ACAAAAACAATTGTTTGTGGAGCAGCATAAGCATTATTTAGATGAGATTATTGAGCAAATCAGTGAATTT
TCTAAGCGTGTTATTTTAGCAGATGCCAATTTAGATAAAGTTCTTAGTGCATATAACAAACATAGAGACA
AACCAATACGTGAACAAGCAGAAAATATTATTCATTTATTTACGTTGACGAATCTTGGAGCTCCCGCTGC
TTTTAAATATTTTGATACAACAATTGATCGTAAACGATATACGTCTACAAAAGAAGTTTTAGATGCCACT
CTTATCCATCAATCCATCACTGGTCTTTATGAAACACGCATTGATTTGAGTCAGCTAGGAGGTGACTAAT
AAAAGCTTGATCAGATCTCAGCTTTTTTTTGAAGTGCCTGGCAGTAAGTTGAAAAAATTTGAAATAAACT
TGGACTATGTTAATAAAAAAATACAAATTAACGAACAAAAAGATTTGAATTATTATATAATTTAGTTAAA
AGCAATTTTAAATGAGGGAGGTTTCCATATGAGGGAAGCGGTGATCGCCGAAGTATCGACTCAACTATCA
GAGGTAGTTGGCGTCATCGAGCGCCATCTCGAACCGACGTTGCTGGCCGTACATTTGTACGGCTCCGCAG
TGGATGGCGGCCTGAAGCCACACAGTGATATTGATTTGCTGGTTACGGTGACCGTAAGGCTTGATGAAAC
AACGCGGCGAGCTTTGATCAACGACCTTTTGGAAACTTCGGCTTCCCCTGGAGAGAGCGAGATTCTCCGC
GCTGTAGAAGTCACCATTGTTGTGCACGACGACATCATTCCGTGGCGTTATCCAGCTAAGCGCGAACTGC
AATTTGGAGAATGGCAGCGCAATGACATTCTTGCAGGTATCTTCGAGCCAGCCACGATCGACATTGATCT
GGCTATCTTGCTGACAAAAGCAAGAGAACATAGCGTTGCCTTGGTAGGTCCAGCGGCGGAGGAACTCTTT
GATCCGGTTCCTGAACAGGATCTATTTGAGGCGCTAAATGAAACCTTAACGCTATGGAACTCGCCGCCCG
ACTGGGCTGGCGATGAGCGAAATGTAGTGCTTACGTTGTCCCGCATTTGGTACAGCGCAGTAACCGGCAA
AATCGCGCCGAAGGATGTCGCTGCCGACTGGGCAATGGAGCGCCTGCCGGCCCAGTATCAGCCCGTCATA
CTTGAAGCTAGACAGGCTTATCTTGGACAAGAAGAAGATCGCTTGGCCTCGCGCGCAGATCAGTTGGAAG
AATTTGTCCACTACGTGAAAGGCGAGATCACCAAGGTAGTCGGCAAATAATGACGTCGCCGGAGCGGTCG
AGTTCTGGACCGACCGGCTCGGGTTCTCATGACCAAAATCCCTTAACGTGAGTTTTCGTTCCACTGAGCG
TCAGACCCCGTAGAAAAGATCAAAGGATCTTCTTGAGATCCTTTTTTTCTGCGCGTAATCTGCTGCTTGC
AAACAAAAAAACCACCGCTACCAGCGGTGGTTTGTTTGCCGGATCAAGAGCTACCAACTCTTTTTCCGAA
GGTAACTGGCTTCAGCAGAGCGCAGATACCAAATACTGTTCTTCTAGTGTAGCCGTAGTTAGGCCACCAC
TTCAAGAACTCTGTAGCACCGCCTACATACCTCGCTCTGCTAATCCTGTTACCAGTGGCTGCTGCCAGTG
GCGATAAGTCGTGTCTTACCGGGTTGGACTCAAGACGATAGTTACCGGATAAGGCGCAGCGGTCGGGCTG
AACGGGGGGTTCGTGCACACAGCCCAGCTTGGAGCGAACGACCTACACCGAACTGAGATACCTACAGCGT
GAGCTATGAGAAAGCGCCACGCTTCCCGAAGGGAGAAAGGCGGACAGGTATCCGGTAAGCGGCAGGGTCG
GAACAGGAGAGCGCACGAGGGAGCTTCCAGGGGGAAACGCCTGGTATCTTTATAGTCCTGTCGGGTTTCG
CCACCTCTGACTTGAGCGTCGATTTTTGTGATGCTCGTCAGGGGGGCGGAGCCTATGGAAAAACGCCAGC
AACGCGGCCTTTTTACGGTTCCTGGCCTTTTGCTGGCCTTTTGCTCACATGTTCTTTCCTGCACTAGATC
CCCGGCAAGTTCATCCTTAGGGTTTTCATATCTCTTAAAAAGTCAATTTCTGCTTGATTAATTTCTTGTG
GATTATTGTTTTTGCGGTTTTTCATTTTTTATCTCCTTGAGTATTGAATTTTTTCTTATATATAAATATA
TAGCAAAAACTATTTTTGCCAACTTTTTTACAAAAAATTTTTTATTAAAACACTTAGGGCTTTGCTAAAT
TCTCTTTTAAAAGAACTTAGTAAAGCCCTATGGATTTAAGAACTGATTATACTTACGTAGTAAAAATACT
ACAGATATTAATAGTATAGACCATATCAAAATCATAATCAATTTATATTTATCTAAAATTGTAGTCCATA
CAAAATACAAAAAAATTAGGTTTTTCTAAATTCTATTTTAAAAGAACTTAGTAACACCTAATCTCTAAAT
TACTTACAAAATTCTAAAATTAGATTTTTAGTTCTTCATATTTCTTTAAAAGTTTTTTAAGAAAATCTTT
TTGATTTTCAAAAATTTCATGCATCATAAAACTAGTAAATTTGGATTTTTTTTTGTAAAAATCATAACTT
TCTTGGGTTTTAAGTTGAAATCTTAATGGTTTTATTGGATTTTGCCTAGATTTTTTTAACGCCGGACTTT
CTTTATCTTTTATAAAATTATAAGAATTTTTAATACCATTTTCTATTAAATAATCTTCTTTTATAAGCCC
CTCTTGCAGTGCAGTTGCTAATCTTAAATACTTATACGCTTGAGTTTTTGCTACATCAAAGTCTTTTATA
AAATCAAGAAAAGTTTTATAACCATCAAATTTATAATATTGATTATCTTTTATTTCTTTTAAAATTTTAA
TATTTTCCACCCTGTGGAATATTTCTTTTTTGAAATTGTCATTTAACTTTTCCTTTAGTGTCTTGTAATA
AGAAATTTTACTTTCATTAATCATTAAATTTTGTTCAACATAAGTATCTATCTTTTTTGTTAAAACTTTA
ACAACACGTTTTTTTTCCATAAAAATTTTCCTTTATTTTTGCAACATTTTCCTTAATTGATATAATTGTT
ACTATTTTAGATTTTTTAATATCCACTTAAGAATTAATCCCTCACTAGAATATTTTTTATTATAGAATTC
ATATACATGTTTTTCTAAATCTATAAATTTATCAACAATTGCTTTATTATAGGGTGTATCTATCTTTTCT
TTTCTTAATAATCGTCTCATATTCTTTAAATAACAACAAACACTGCCGGTTTTAAACCTAAATTCTATGT
AATATATTTTTGAAAAAGTATATACATTTTCAACCCCGTTTATTTCATACTTTACAAAAACATTATTTAT
TGGTTTTCTATAACCATAGTAAATGCCTAAAAATTTGTCCCCGTCTTTCATAGGATATAGATAAAGTTTT
TGAATCTCTGATTTATCTAATAATTTTTCAAAAAAAATTATACACCGCTTTTGTTTGTTACTAACTACTC
TATGCAATGCCTTTAATATTTTTGTGTGATATATATTTTTATCACCTTTTTTTTCTTTCAGCAGGAAGAT
ACTTTCTTTTGGAAATTTAATTTTTTGTTCATTTATTCTTGCAGCCTTAAGTCCGATTTTCATATTTAAT
CCTTATATAGCCTTTCTATTTAATTCTTTTAAACTCAATAAACTTTTTTGGTTTTTCATTAGTTCTAATA
ATTCGCAATAATATGTGCAAAACACTTTATTGTATTCTATTTTCTTTTGGTTATTCAAATATTCTTTTAT
AATTGGCTTTAGAAGTTCAATATTTACTTCTTTTTTTAGTTGTTCAATAAGGATATTGAAAATGTTTGTT
TTTAAATCTTGATAATTTTGTTGAGAATTTTCTTTTTTTCTTTCAATTGACTTCTCTAATTTACGCTTTA
TATTGTTTAAATCGCTATATTTATGACTTTCAATAATAAAATGAGGCTTAAATTTGTAATTTTCGTATAT
TTTTTGGAAACTTGTTTCTAATTGTTTAGAATTATATTCATTTTTTTCAAATTCTTTTTGAGTGTTGCAT
AGAATTTCCTTTAATTTTTCTTGTTTTTCTTTCATACAAGATTTAGTAAAATGTATATTTTTATTTTTTA
GTAATTTAATTTCTATTATTTTTATGATTTTAAGTATTTTGATTATATTATCTTTATCAATATTTAAATT
GAATAAAATTGTAAGAAAAATTGAAAGAATTTTTTTACATAAAAAGTTACATTTATTGAAGTAATTTCTT
ACTTGATACTTTTCTATTTCATTAATCTTTCTTTCTTCTTTTATATTATTTTTATTATTTAAACACTCCT
TTAAATCTACACTCCCATTTTTAGTAAATCTATCTTTAAGGCCCCTTGAAACTCTATTTTGAAATCTTAA
ATCTTTTTTTTCTTGAAAGTATTTATAGATTTTTTGGTAACATTCTTTTTTTGAAAAATTAAGTTGATAG
TATATTTCGGTCCCCAAATTTACCCCTAAGTGTTTGTGATAATTAGTTGTGACTTTAAATTCTTTTTCTA
ATTTGTAAAGGTAATTTTGCAGTGTTTTTAGTTTAACGGGTGTTTGACTATTTCTTTTAAGGTTTTCATT
AAAGTAATAGAGTATGTTTTTTTGTGTGTATTTCTTATATGTTTTATTTATGTACGCTAGTGTTGAGATA
AGGACTACTAATTTATACTGTAATTTATTGTAGCAAGTTGTGGTTTTACTGGTTTTGTTTATATTAGATA
AGTTTTCCATTTATAGCTCCTTGAATACCGGATTTTTTATCTATAAAGTATATATATCACAATTTTGATT
TAAAAGTAAATTCTTTTTTTAAAAATACAAAAATTTTTTATAAATTATATAGACCATGATATTGTATTAA
TACTAATTGATTTTAATTTAAGGTTGAACTAAAATAAACATAGTTTTGTAGAAAATAATTTTTCATTATT
TTGCTACTTGATATTGGATCGTAAAAATATTAGGGCTTTACAAAGTTCTTTTAAAAGAGAATTTAGTAAA
GCCCTAAGTCTTTTAATAAAAAATTTTTTGTAAAAAAGTTGGCAAAAATAGTTTTTGCTATATATTTATA
TATAAGAAAAAATTCAATACTCAAGGAGATAAAAAATGGAAAACTTAAACAATAATCCACAAAAAATTAA
TCAAATAAATAAGCAAACTAATTTTATTGGTTTTGAAAATTTTATAGAACTTGATAATCAAGTTAATCAA
ACTAAAGAAAAAAGTAAATTAAGTAAGATAGGTAAGAAATTACCCGGAATAAGCAGTCAAGTCTAGTGCG
GCCGGAAACAGCTATGACATGATTACGAATTCGAGCTCCGAAGTTTATTATTTTATGATTTAAATTAATA
AAAAGATTTATCGGTGTGAATA
Features (pLannotate 1.2.2; 10 found; start..end, strand, type, name):
    150..225     +  misc_RNA       gRNA scaffold: guide RNA scaffold for the Streptococcus pyogenes CRISPR/Cas9 system
    336..1415    -  CDS            lacI: LACI_ECOLI - Experimental evidence at protein level: Swiss-Prot protein existence level 1. Repressor of the lactose operon. Binds allolactose as an inducer. From Escherichia coli (strain K12).
   1545..1649    -  CDS            fliD (fragment): FLID_BORBU - Protein inferred from homology: Swiss-Prot protein existence level 3. Required for the morphogenesis and for the elongation of the flagellar filament by facilitating polymerization of the flagellin monomers at the tip of growing filament. Forms a capping structure, which prevents flagellin subunits (transported through the central channel of the flagellum) from leaking out without polymerization at the distal end (By similarity). From Borrelia burgdorferi (strain ATCC 35210 / B31 / CIP 102532 / DSM 4680).
   1668..1712    +  promoter       T5 promoter: bacteriophage T5 promoter for E. coli RNA polymerase, with embedded lac operator
   1718..1738    +  protein_bind   lac operator (fragment): The lac repressor binds to the lac operator to inhibit transcription in E. coli. This inhibition can be relieved by adding lactose or isopropyl-β-D-thiogalactopyranoside (IPTG). lac repressor encoded by lacI
   1773..5877    +  CDS            dCas9 (fragment): catalytically dead mutant of the Cas9 endonuclease from the Streptococcus pyogenes Type II CRISPR/Cas system RNA-guided DNA-binding protein that lacks endonuclease activity due to the D10A mutation in the RuvC catalytic domain and the H840A mutation in the HNH catalytic domain
   5887..6012    +  CDS            hslU (fragment): HSLU_BORBU - Protein inferred from homology: Swiss-Prot protein existence level 3. ATPase subunit of a proteasome-like degradation complex; this subunit has chaperone activity. The binding of ATP and its subsequent hydrolysis by HslU are essential for unfolding of protein substrates subsequently hydrolyzed by HslV. HslU recognizes the N-terminal part of its protein substrates and unfolds these before they are guided to HslV for hydrolysis. From Borrelia burgdorferi (strain ATCC 35210 / B31 / CIP 102532 / DSM 4680).
   6049..6840    +  CDS            SmR: aminoglycoside adenylyltransferase (Murphy, 1985); aadA; confers resistance to spectinomycin and streptomycin
   6842..6888    +  CDS            BleoR (fragment): antibiotic-binding protein; Sh ble from Streptoalloteichus hindustanus; confers resistance to bleomycin, phleomycin, and Zeocin™
   6963..7551    +  rep_origin     ori: high-copy-number ColE1/pMB1/pBR322/pUC origin of replication
