[The description below was written by a language model from this plasmid's Addgene catalogue record and pLannotate feature annotations shown in this document.]
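Description:
pBbdCas9S_PresTL-sgRNAflaB is an all-in-one CRISPR interference plasmid built on the pBbdCas9S backbone for knocking down expression of the flagellin gene flaB in Borrelia burgdorferi. It is propagated in E. coli through a high-copy ColE1/pUC-type origin and selected with spectinomycin via an aadA (SmR) aminoglycoside adenylyltransferase cassette, which also confers streptomycin resistance. Roughly 3.4 kb of the approximately 11 kb plasmid carries no annotated features. Any sequences that support maintenance in B. burgdorferi would presumably lie there, but the record does not identify them.

The payload has three parts. A catalytically dead Streptococcus pyogenes Cas9 (D10A and H840A) sits downstream of a T5 promoter with lac operator sequences, which corresponds to the PpQE30 promoter listed in the record. A divergently oriented lacI gene supplies the Lac repressor, so dCas9 is held off until IPTG is added. The short fliD-homologous fragment next to lacI probably reflects the flaB upstream region, which would fit the listed PflaB promoter driving lacI. That assignment is inferred from the layout rather than stated. The third element is an sgRNA with a flaB-targeting spacer fused to the S. pyogenes guide scaffold, expressed from the PresTL promoter according to the plasmid name. On induction, the dCas9–sgRNA complex binds the flaB locus and blocks transcription without cutting the DNA. Small hslU and BleoR fragments flanking the resistance gene are probably borrowed regulatory or leftover cloning sequences rather than functional genes.

The two annotated sequence records, from the depositor and from repository sequencing, show the same features in the same order. They differ only in their start coordinate and by a few nucleotides in length.
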