Addgene plasmid #149645: pBbdCas9S_PresTL-sgRNAflaB
Purpose: all-in-one CRISPRi vector for targeting B. burgdorferi flaB
Depositing lab: Christine Jacobs-Wagner. Depositing organization: Yale University. Publication: A CRISPR interference platform for selective downregulation of gene expression in Borrelia burgdorferi. Takacs CN, Scott M, Chang Y, Kloos ZA, Irnov I, Rosa PA, Liu J, Jacobs-Wagner C. Appl Environ Microbiol. 2020 Nov 30. pii: AEM.02519-20. doi: 10.1128/AEM.02519-20. PubMed 33257311.
Backbone
  Vector backbone: pBbdCas9S
  Backbone manufacturer: CJW lab
  Vector type: Bacterial Expression, CRISPR
Growth in bacteria
  Bacterial resistance: Spectinomycin, 50 μg/mL
  Growth temperature: 30°C
  Growth strain: NEB 5-alpha F' Iq
  Copy number: High Copy
Gene/Insert
  Gene/Insert name: dCas9, lacI, sgRNAflaB
  gRNA/shRNA sequence: AAAATTTAAATTTCTGACTT
  Species: Synthetic
  Promoter: PflaB, PpQE30, PresTL
  Cloning method: Restriction Enzyme; 5′ cloning site Unknown (unknown if destroyed); 3′ cloning site Unknown (unknown if destroyed)
  Sequencing primers: 5′ Unknown
Terms and licenses: Academic/Nonprofit Terms; Industry Terms: Not Available to Industry
How to cite: pBbdCas9S_PresTL-sgRNAflaB was a gift from Christine Jacobs-Wagner (Addgene plasmid # 149645 ; http://n2t.net/addgene:149645 ; RRID:Addgene_149645)
